Addgene plasmid #193613: pXPR_003 sgPIGW guide 2
Purpose: PIGW knockout
Depositing lab: William Hahn. Depositing organization: Dana-Farber Cancer Institute. Publication: Systematic interrogation of tumor cell resistance to CAR T cell therapy in pancreatic cancer. Hagel KR, Arafeh R, Gang S, Arnoff TE, Larson RC, Doench JG, Mathewson ND, Wucherpfennig KW, Maus MV, Hahn WC. Cancer Res. 2022 Dec 22:CAN-22-2245. doi: 10.1158/0008-5472.CAN-22-2245. PubMed 36548402.
Backbone
  Vector backbone: pXPR_003
  Vector type: Lentiviral
  Selectable markers: Puromycin
Growth in bacteria
  Bacterial resistance: Ampicillin, 100 μg/mL
  Growth temperature: 30°C
  Growth strain: NEB Stable
  Copy number: High Copy
Gene/Insert
  Gene/Insert name: sgPIGW guide 2
  gRNA/shRNA sequence: TAAACGCACTGGTAATTACA
  Species: H. sapiens (human)
  Entrez Gene: PIGW (a.k.a. Gwt1)
  Cloning method: Restriction Enzyme; 5′ cloning site Unknown (unknown if destroyed); 3′ cloning site Unknown (unknown if destroyed)
Terms and licenses: Academic/Nonprofit Terms; Industry Terms: Not Available to Industry
How to cite: pXPR_003 sgPIGW guide 2 was a gift from William Hahn (Addgene plasmid # 193613 ; http://n2t.net/addgene:193613 ; RRID:Addgene_193613)
