[The description below was written by a language model from this plasmid's Addgene catalogue record and pLannotate feature annotations shown in this document.]
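Description:
pXPR_003 sgPIGW guide 2 is a lentiviral single-guide RNA expression plasmid built on the pXPR_003 backbone and intended to knock out human PIGW (also known as Gwt1). The 8.3 kb plasmid is maintained in E. coli through a high-copy ColE1/pUC-type origin with ampicillin resistance (β-lactamase), and it also carries an f1 origin and remnants of a lac cloning region flanked by T3 and T7 promoters. The viral portion has a third-generation, self-inactivating layout. An RSV enhancer/promoter drives a truncated HIV-1 5' LTR, followed by the Ψ packaging signal with a gag fragment, the Rev response element, a cPPT/CTS, and a ΔU3 3' LTR. An SV40 polyadenylation signal and SV40 origin lie downstream of the 3' LTR. These elements allow the genomic RNA to be packaged when helper functions are supplied in trans, while the integrated provirus lacks LTR promoter activity.

Two expression units sit between the LTRs. A human U6 RNA polymerase III promoter transcribes the PIGW-targeting spacer, which occupies the gap between the promoter and the Streptococcus pyogenes Cas9 guide scaffold. The cloning sites used for insertion are not recorded. Downstream, the EF-1α core promoter with its intron A drives puromycin N-acetyltransferase, followed by a WPRE to enhance transcript expression, so transduced mammalian cells can be selected with puromycin. No Cas9 coding sequence is annotated, so the nuclease must be provided separately, for example in cells that already express Cas9. The associated publication examined tumor cell resistance to CAR T cell therapy in pancreatic cancer, which suggests the construct was used for single-gene PIGW disruption in that setting.
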