Features (pLannotate 1.2.2; 29 found; start..end, strand, type, name):
      3..158     +  CDS            env (fragment): ENV_HV1H2 - Experimental evidence at protein level: Swiss-Prot protein existence level 1. [Transmembrane protein gp41]: Acts as a class I viral fusion protein. Under the current model, the protein has at least 3 conformational states: pre-fusion native state, pre-hairpin intermediate state, and post-fusion hairpin state. During fusion of viral and target intracellular membranes, the coiled coil regions (heptad repeats) assume a trimer-of-hairpins structure, positioning the fusion peptide in close proximity to the C-terminal region of the ectodomain. The formation of this structure appears to d
    162..402     +  promoter       U6 promoter: RNA polymerase III promoter for human U6 snRNA
    432..507     +  misc_RNA       gRNA scaffold: guide RNA scaffold for the Streptococcus pyogenes CRISPR/Cas9 system
    563..680     +  misc_feature   cPPT/CTS: central polypurine tract and central termination sequence of HIV-1
    746..812     +  CDS            small t antigen (fragment): SV40 (simian virus 40) small t antigen
    838..1049    +  promoter       EF-1α core promoter: core promoter for human elongation factor EF-1α
   1050..1988    +  intron         EF-1α intron A: intron upstream of the start codon of human EF-1α
   2010..2609    +  CDS            PuroR (fragment): puromycin N-acetyltransferase; pac from Streptomyces; confers resistance to puromycin
   2625..3213    +  misc_feature   WPRE: woodchuck hepatitis virus posttranscriptional regulatory element
   3264..3283    +  misc_feature   cPPT/CTS (fragment): central polypurine tract and central termination sequence of HIV-1
   3285..3518    +  LTR            3' LTR (ΔU3): self-inactivating 3' long terminal repeat (LTR) from HIV-1
   3596..3717    +  polyA_signal   SV40 poly(A) signal: SV40 polyadenylation signal
   3757..3892    +  rep_origin     SV40 ori: SV40 origin of replication
   3913..3931    -  promoter       T7 promoter: promoter for bacteriophage T7 RNA polymerase
   3939..4094    +  CDS            lacZα (fragment): LacZα fragment of β-galactosidase; lacZ fragment
   4099..4527    +  rep_origin     f1 ori (sequence partly withheld): f1 bacteriophage origin of replication; arrow indicates direction of (+) strand synthesis
   4580..4684    +  promoter       AmpR promoter: bla
   4685..5545    +  CDS            AmpR: β-lactamase; bla; confers resistance to ampicillin, carbenicillin, and related antibiotics
   5716..6304    +  rep_origin     ori: high-copy-number ColE1/pMB1/pBR322/pUC origin of replication
   6487..6579    +  CDS            lacI (fragment): lac repressor; lacI; The lac repressor binds to the lac operator to inhibit transcription in E. coli. This inhibition can be relieved by adding lactose or isopropyl-β-D-thiogalactopyranoside (IPTG).
   6592..6613    +  protein_bind   CAP binding site: CAP binding activates transcription in the presence of cAMP. E. coli catabolite activator protein
   6628..6658    +  promoter       lac promoter: promoter for the E. coli lac operon
   6666..6682    +  protein_bind   lac operator: The lac repressor binds to the lac operator to inhibit transcription in E. coli. This inhibition can be relieved by adding lactose or isopropyl-β-D-thiogalactopyranoside (IPTG). lac repressor encoded by lacI
   6727..6745    +  promoter       T3 promoter: promoter for bacteriophage T3 RNA polymerase
   6773..6999    +  promoter       RSV promoter: Rous sarcoma virus enhancer/promoter
   7000..7180    +  LTR            5' LTR (truncated): truncated 5' long terminal repeat (LTR) from HIV-1
   7227..7352    +  misc_feature   HIV-1 Ψ: packaging signal of human immunodeficiency virus type 1
   7336..7699    +  CDS            HIV-1 gag (fragment): gag protein from human immunodeficiency virus 1; gag
   7845..8078    +  misc_feature   RRE: The Rev response element (RRE) of HIV-1 allows for Rev-dependent mRNA export from the nucleus to the cytoplasm.
>Addgene plasmid #193613 | pXPR_003 sgPIGW guide 2 | addgene full sequence | sequence record 380107 | Addgene NGS Result
TAACAAATTGGCTGTGGTATATAAAATTATTCATAATGATAGTAGGAGGCTTGGTAGGTTTAAGAATAGT
TTTTGCTGTACTTTCTATAGTGAATAGAGTTAGGCAGGGATATTCACCATTATCGTTTCAGACCCACCTC
CCAACCCCGAGGGGACCCAGAGAGGGCCTATTTCCCATGATTCCTTCATATTTGCATATACGATACAAGG
CTGTTAGAGAGATAATTAGAATTAATTTGACTGTAAACACAAAGATATTAGTACAAAATACGTGACGTAG
AAAGTAATAATTTCTTGGGTAGTTTGCAGTTTTAAAATTATGTTTTAAAATGGACTATCATATGCTTACC
GTAACTTGAAAGTATTTCGATTTCTTGGCTTTATATATCTTGTGGAAAGGACGAAACACCGTAAACGCAC
TGGTAATTACAGTTTTAGAGCTAGAAATAGCAAGTTAAAATAAGGCTAGTCCGTTATCAACTTGAAAAAG
TGGCACCGAGTCGGTGCTTTTTTAAGCTTGGCGTAACTAGATCTTGAGACAAATGGCAGTATTCATCCAC
AATTTTAAAAGAAAAGGGGGGATTGGGGGGTACAGTGCAGGGGAAAGAATAGTAGACATAATAGCAACAG
ACATACAAACTAAAGAATTACAAAAACAAATTACAAAAATTCAAAATTTTCGGGTTTATTACAGGGACAG
CAGAGATCCACTTTGGCGCCGGCTCGAGGGGGCCCGGGTGCAAAGATGGATAAAGTTTTAAACAGAGAGG
AATCTTTGCAGCTAATGGACCTTCTAGGTCTTGAAAGGAGTGGGAATTGGCTCCGGTGCCCGTCAGTGGG
CAGAGCGCACATCGCCCACAGTCCCCGAGAAGTTGGGGGGAGGGGTCGGCAATTGATCCGGTGCCTAGAG
AAGGTGGCGCGGGGTAAACTGGGAAAGTGATGTCGTGTACTGGCTCCGCCTTTTTCCCGAGGGTGGGGGA
GAACCGTATATAAGTGCAGTAGTCGCCGTGAACGTTCTTTTTCGCAACGGGTTTGCCGCCAGAACACAGG
TAAGTGCCGTGTGTGGTTCCCGCGGGCCTGGCCTCTTTACGGGTTATGGCCCTTGCGTGCCTTGAATTAC
TTCCACCTGGCTGCAGTACGTGATTCTTGATCCCGAGCTTCGGGTTGGAAGTGGGTGGGAGAGTTCGAGG
CCTTGCGCTTAAGGAGCCCCTTCGCCTCGTGCTTGAGTTGAGGCCTGGCCTGGGCGCTGGGGCCGCCGCG
TGCGAATCTGGTGGCACCTTCGCGCCTGTCTCGCTGCTTTCGATAAGTCTCTAGCCATTTAAAATTTTTG
ATGACCTGCTGCGACGCTTTTTTTCTGGCAAGATAGTCTTGTAAATGCGGGCCAAGATCTGCACACTGGT
ATTTCGGTTTTTGGGGCCGCGGGCGGCGACGGGGCCCGTGCGTCCCAGCGCACATGTTCGGCGAGGCGGG
GCCTGCGAGCGCGGCCACCGAGAATCGGACGGGGGTAGTCTCAAGCTGGCCGGCCTGCTCTGGTGCCTGG
CCTCGCGCCGCCGTGTATCGCCCCGCCCTGGGCGGCAAGGCTGGCCCGGTCGGCACCAGTTGCGTGAGCG
GAAAGATGGCCGCTTCCCGGCCCTGCTGCAGGGAGCTCAAAATGGAGGACGCGGCGCTCGGGAGAGCGGG
CGGGTGAGTCACCCACACAAAGGAAAAGGGCCTTTCCGTCCTCAGCCGTCGCTTCATGTGACTCCACGGA
GTACCGGGCGCCGTCCAGGCACCTCGATTAGTTCTCGAGCTTTTGGAGTACGTCGTCTTTAGGTTGGGGG
GAGGGGTTTTATGCGATGGAGTTTCCCCACACTGAGTGGGTGGAGACTGAAGTTAGGCCAGCTTGGCACT
TGATGTAATTCTCCTTGGAATTTGCCCTTTTTGAGTTTGGATCTTGGTTCATTCTCAAGCCTCAGACAGT
GGTTCAAAGTTTTTTTCTTCCATTTCAGGTGTCGTGACGTACGGCCACCATGACCGAGTACAAGCCCACG
GTGCGCCTCGCCACCCGCGACGACGTCCCCAGGGCCGTACGCACCCTCGCCGCCGCGTTCGCCGACTACC
CCGCCACGCGCCACACCGTCGATCCGGACCGCCACATCGAGCGGGTCACCGAGCTGCAAGAACTCTTCCT
CACGCGCGTCGGGCTCGACATCGGCAAGGTGTGGGTCGCGGACGACGGCGCCGCCGTGGCGGTCTGGACC
ACGCCGGAGAGCGTCGAAGCGGGGGCGGTGTTCGCCGAGATCGGCCCGCGCATGGCCGAGTTGAGCGGTT
CCCGGCTGGCCGCGCAGCAACAGATGGAAGGCCTCCTGGCGCCGCACCGGCCCAAGGAGCCCGCGTGGTT
CCTGGCCACCGTCGGAGTCTCGCCCGACCACCAGGGCAAGGGTCTGGGCAGCGCCGTCGTGCTCCCCGGA
GTGGAGGCGGCCGAGCGCGCCGGGGTGCCCGCCTTCCTGGAGACCTCCGCGCCCCGCAACCTCCCCTTCT
ACGAGCGGCTCGGCTTCACCGTCACCGCCGACGTCGAGGTGCCCGAAGGACCGCGCACCTGGTGCATGAC
CCGCAAGCCCGGTGCCTGAACGCGTTAAGTCGACAATCAACCTCTGGATTACAAAATTTGTGAAAGATTG
ACTGGTATTCTTAACTATGTTGCTCCTTTTACGCTATGTGGATACGCTGCTTTAATGCCTTTGTATCATG
CTATTGCTTCCCGTATGGCTTTCATTTTCTCCTCCTTGTATAAATCCTGGTTGCTGTCTCTTTATGAGGA
GTTGTGGCCCGTTGTCAGGCAACGTGGCGTGGTGTGCACTGTGTTTGCTGACGCAACCCCCACTGGTTGG
GGCATTGCCACCACCTGTCAGCTCCTTTCCGGGACTTTCGCTTTCCCCCTCCCTATTGCCACGGCGGAAC
TCATCGCCGCCTGCCTTGCCCGCTGCTGGACAGGGGCTCGGCTGTTGGGCACTGACAATTCCGTGGTGTT
GTCGGGGAAATCATCGTCCTTTCCTTGGCTGCTCGCCTGTGTTGCCACCTGGATTCTGCGCGGGACGTCC
TTCTGCTACGTCCCTTCGGCCCTCAATCCAGCGGACCTTCCTTCCCGCGGCCTGCTGCCGGCTCTGCGGC
CTCTTCCGCGTCTTCGCCTTCGCCCTCAGACGAGTCGGATCTCCCTTTGGGCCGCCTCCCCGCGTCGACT
TTAAGACCAATGACTTACAAGGCAGCTGTAGATCTTAGCCACTTTTTAAAAGAAAAGGGGGGACTGGAAG
GGCTAATTCACTCCCAACGAAGACAAGATCTGCTTTTTGCTTGTACTGGGTCTCTCTGGTTAGACCAGAT
CTGAGCCTGGGAGCTCTCTGGCTAACTAGGGAACCCACTGCTTAAGCCTCAATAAAGCTTGCCTTGAGTG
CTTCAAGTAGTGTGTGCCCGTCTGTTGTGTGACTCTGGTAACTAGAGATCCCTCAGACCCTTTTAGTCAG
TGTGGAAAATCTCTAGCAGTACGTATAGTAGTTCATGTCATCTTATTATTCAGTATTTATAACTTGCAAA
GAAATGAATATCAGAGAGTGAGAGGAACTTGTTTATTGCAGCTTATAATGGTTACAAATAAAGCAATAGC
ATCACAAATTTCACAAATAAAGCATTTTTTTCACTGCATTCTAGTTGTGGTTTGTCCAAACTCATCAATG
TATCTTATCATGTCTGGCTCTAGCTATCCCGCCCCTAACTCCGCCCATCCCGCCCCTAACTCCGCCCAGT
TCCGCCCATTCTCCGCCCCATGGCTGACTAATTTTTTTTATTTATGCAGAGGCCGAGGCCGCCTCGGCCT
CTGAGCTATTCCAGAAGTAGTGAGGAGGCTTTTTTGGAGGCCTAGGGACGTACCCAATTCGCCCTATAGT
GAGTCGTATTACGCGCGCTCACTGGCCGTCGTTTTACAACGTCGTGACTGGGAAAACCCTGGCGTTACCC
AACTTAATCGCCTTGCAGCACATCCCCCTTTCGCCAGCTGGCGTAATAGCGAAGAGGCCCGCACCGATCG
CCCTTCCCAACAGTTGCGCAGCCTGAATGGCGAATGGG
[124 nt withheld, positions 4099-4222]
C
[91 nt withheld, positions 4224-4314]
A
[49 nt withheld, positions 4316-4364]
CCTTTGACGTTGGAGTCCACGTTCTTT
[37 nt withheld, positions 4392-4428]
ACCCTATCTCGGTCTATTCTTTTGATTTATAAGGGATTTTGCCGATTTCGGCCTATTGGTTAAAAAATGA
GCTGATTTAACAAAAATTTAACGCGAATTTTAACAAAATATTAACGCTTACAATTTAGGTGGCACTTTTC
GGGGAAATGTGCGCGGAACCCCTATTTGTTTATTTTTCTAAATACATTCAAATATGTATCCGCTCATGAG
ACAATAACCCTGATAAATGCTTCAATAATATTGAAAAAGGAAGAGTATGAGTATTCAACATTTCCGTGTC
GCCCTTATTCCCTTTTTTGCGGCATTTTGCCTTCCTGTTTTTGCTCACCCAGAAACGCTGGTGAAAGTAA
AAGATGCTGAAGATCAGTTGGGTGCACGAGTGGGTTACATCGAACTGGATCTCAACAGCGGTAAGATCCT
TGAGAGTTTTCGCCCCGAAGAACGTTTTCCAATGATGAGCACTTTTAAAGTTCTGCTATGTGGCGCGGTA
TTATCCCGTATTGACGCCGGGCAAGAGCAACTCGGTCGCCGCATACACTATTCTCAGAATGACTTGGTTG
AGTACTCACCAGTCACAGAAAAGCATCTTACGGATGGCATGACAGTAAGAGAATTATGCAGTGCTGCCAT
AACCATGAGTGATAACACTGCGGCCAACTTACTTCTGACAACGATCGGAGGACCGAAGGAGCTAACCGCT
TTTTTGCACAACATGGGGGATCATGTAACTCGCCTTGATCGTTGGGAACCGGAGCTGAATGAAGCCATAC
CAAACGACGAGCGTGACACCACGATGCCTGTAGCAATGGCAACAACGTTGCGCAAACTATTAACTGGCGA
ACTACTTACTCTAGCTTCCCGGCAACAATTAATAGACTGGATGGAGGCGGATAAAGTTGCAGGACCACTT
CTGCGCTCGGCCCTTCCGGCTGGCTGGTTTATTGCTGATAAATCTGGAGCCGGTGAGCGTGGGTCTCGCG
GTATCATTGCAGCACTGGGGCCAGATGGTAAGCCCTCCCGTATCGTAGTTATCTACACGACGGGGAGTCA
GGCAACTATGGATGAACGAAATAGACAGATCGCTGAGATAGGTGCCTCACTGATTAAGCATTGGTAACTG
TCAGACCAAGTTTACTCATATATACTTTAGATTGATTTAAAACTTCATTTTTAATTTAAAAGGATCTAGG
TGAAGATCCTTTTTGATAATCTCATGACCAAAATCCCTTAACGTGAGTTTTCGTTCCACTGAGCGTCAGA
CCCCGTAGAAAAGATCAAAGGATCTTCTTGAGATCCTTTTTTTCTGCGCGTAATCTGCTGCTTGCAAACA
AAAAAACCACCGCTACCAGCGGTGGTTTGTTTGCCGGATCAAGAGCTACCAACTCTTTTTCCGAAGGTAA
CTGGCTTCAGCAGAGCGCAGATACCAAATACTGTTCTTCTAGTGTAGCCGTAGTTAGGCCACCACTTCAA
GAACTCTGTAGCACCGCCTACATACCTCGCTCTGCTAATCCTGTTACCAGTGGCTGCTGCCAGTGGCGAT
AAGTCGTGTCTTACCGGGTTGGACTCAAGACGATAGTTACCGGATAAGGCGCAGCGGTCGGGCTGAACGG
GGGGTTCGTGCACACAGCCCAGCTTGGAGCGAACGACCTACACCGAACTGAGATACCTACAGCGTGAGCT
ATGAGAAAGCGCCACGCTTCCCGAAGGGAGAAAGGCGGACAGGTATCCGGTAAGCGGCAGGGTCGGAACA
GGAGAGCGCACGAGGGAGCTTCCAGGGGGAAACGCCTGGTATCTTTATAGTCCTGTCGGGTTTCGCCACC
TCTGACTTGAGCGTCGATTTTTGTGATGCTCGTCAGGGGGGCGGAGCCTATGGAAAAACGCCAGCAACGC
GGCCTTTTTACGGTTCCTGGCCTTTTGCTGGCCTTTTGCTCACATGTTCTTTCCTGCGTTATCCCCTGAT
TCTGTGGATAACCGTATTACCGCCTTTGAGTGAGCTGATACCGCTCGCCGCAGCCGAACGACCGAGCGCA
GCGAGTCAGTGAGCGAGGAAGCGGAAGAGCGCCCAATACGCAAACCGCCTCTCCCCGCGCGTTGGCCGAT
TCATTAATGCAGCTGGCACGACAGGTTTCCCGACTGGAAAGCGGGCAGTGAGCGCAACGCAATTAATGTG
AGTTAGCTCACTCATTAGGCACCCCAGGCTTTACACTTTATGCTTCCGGCTCGTATGTTGTGTGGAATTG
TGAGCGGATAACAATTTCACACAGGAAACAGCTATGACCATGATTACGCCAAGCGCGCAATTAACCCTCA
CTAAAGGGAACAAAAGCTGGAGCTGCAAGCTTAATGTAGTCTTATGCAATACTCTTGTAGTCTTGCAACA
TGGTAACGATGAGTTAGCAACATGCCTTACAAGGAGAGAAAAAGCACCGTGCATGCCGATTGGTGGAAGT
AAGGTGGTACGATCGTGCCTTATTAGGAAGGCAACAGACGGGTCTGACATGGATTGGACGAACCACTGAA
TTGCCGCATTGCAGAGATATTGTATTTAAGTGCCTAGCTCGATACATAAACGGGTCTCTCTGGTTAGACC
AGATCTGAGCCTGGGAGCTCTCTGGCTAACTAGGGAACCCACTGCTTAAGCCTCAATAAAGCTTGCCTTG
AGTGCTTCAAGTAGTGTGTGCCCGTCTGTTGTGTGACTCTGGTAACTAGAGATCCCTCAGACCCTTTTAG
TCAGTGTGGAAAATCTCTAGCAGTGGCGCCCGAACAGGGACTTGAAAGCGAAAGGGAAACCAGAGGAGCT
CTCTCGACGCAGGACTCGGCTTGCTGAAGCGCGCACGGCAAGAGGCGAGGGGCGGCGACTGGTGAGTACG
CCAAAAATTTTGACTAGCGGAGGCTAGAAGGAGAGAGATGGGTGCGAGAGCGTCAGTATTAAGCGGGGGA
GAATTAGATCGCGATGGGAAAAAATTCGGTTAAGGCCAGGGGGAAAGAAAAAATATAAATTAAAACATAT
AGTATGGGCAAGCAGGGAGCTAGAACGATTCGCAGTTAATCCTGGCCTGTTAGAAACATCAGAAGGCTGT
AGACAAATACTGGGACAGCTACAACCATCCCTTCAGACAGGATCAGAAGAACTTAGATCATTATATAATA
CAGTAGCAACCCTCTATTGTGTGCATCAAAGGATAGAGATAAAAGACACCAAGGAAGCTTTAGACAAGAT
AGAGGAAGAGCAAAACAAAAGTAAGACCACCGCACAGCAAGCGGCCGCTGATCTTCAGACCTGGAGGAGG
AGATATGAGGGACAATTGGAGAAGTGAATTATATAAATATAAAGTAGTAAAAATTGAACCATTAGGAGTA
GCACCCACCAAGGCAAAGAGAAGAGTGGTGCAGAGAGAAAAAAGAGCAGTGGGAATAGGAGCTTTGTTCC
TTGGGTTCTTGGGAGCAGCAGGAAGCACTATGGGCGCAGCGTCAATGACGCTGACGGTACAGGCCAGACA
ATTATTGTCTGGTATAGTGCAGCAGCAGAACAATTTGCTGAGGGCTATTGAGGCGCAACAGCATCTGTTG
CAACTCACAGTCTGGGGCATCAAGCAGCTCCAGGCAAGAATCCTGGCTGTGGAAAGATACCTAAAGGATC
AACAGCTCCTGGGGATTTGGGGTTGCTCTGGAAAACTCATTTGCACCACTGCTGTGCCTTGGAATGCTAG
TTGGAGTAATAAATCTCTGGAACAGATTTGGAATCACACGACCTGGATGGAGTGGGACAGAGAAATTAAC
AATTACACAAGCTTAATACACTCCTTAATTGAAGAATCGCAAAACCAGCAAGAAAAGAATGAACAAGAAT
TATTGGAATTAGATAAATGGGCAAGTTTGTGGAATTGGTTTAACA
